>Addgene plasmid #37812 | pPROBE-AT | addgene partial sequence | sequence record 49565 | GFPfusionREV 5'-CTCCACTGACAGAAAATTTG-3'
ATTGGGACAACTCCAGTGAAAAGTTCTTCTCCTTTACTCATATGTTTTTCCTCCTTATAAAGTTAATCTT
TAGTTAGTTAGGGAATAAGCCGAATTCGAGCTCGGTACCCGGGGATCCTCTAGAGTCGACCTGCAGGCAT
GCAAGCTTCCGATCCCCAATTCCTGGCAGTTTATGGCGGGCGTCCTGCCCGCCACCCTCCGGGCCGTTGC
TTCGCAACGTTCAAATCCGCTCCCGGCGGATTTGTCCTACTCAGGAGAGCGTTCACCGACAAACAACAGA
TAAAACGAAAGGCCCAGTCTTTCGACTGAGCCTTTCGTTTTATTTGATGCCTGGGGAATTAATTCCTGGC
AGTTTATGGCGGGCGTCCTGCCCGCCACCCTCCGGGCCGTTGCTTCGCAACGTTCAAATCCGCTCCCGGC
GGATTTGTCCTACTCAGGAGAGCGTTCACCGACAAACAACAGATAAAACGAAAGGCCCAGTCTTTCGACT
GAGCCTTTCGTTTTATTTGATGCCTGGGGAATTAATTCCTGGCAGTTTATGGCGGGCGTCCTGCCCGCCA
CCCTCCGGGCCGTTGCTTCGCAACGTTCAAATCCGCTCCCGGCGGATTTGTCCTACTCAGGAGAGCGTTC
ACCGACAAACAACAGATAAAACGAAAGGCCCAGTCTTTCGACTGAGCCTTTCGTTTTATTTGATGCCTGG
GGAATTAATTCCTGGCAGTTTATGGCGGGCGTCCTGCCCCGCCACCCTCCGGGCCGTTGC
