[The description below was written by a language model from this plasmid's Addgene catalogue record.]
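Description:
pPROBE-AT is a broad-host-range promoter-probe vector built on the pBBR1 backbone, a replicon known for being maintained in a wide variety of Gram-negative bacteria as well as in Escherichia coli. The record lists ampicillin resistance as the bacterial selection marker and notes that the plasmid is propagated in a standard E. coli cloning strain; its copy number is recorded as unknown. No feature table accompanies the entry, so the exact arrangement of the replication functions, resistance gene and any flanking transcriptional terminators is not stated here.

The payload is a promoterless gfp reporter gene positioned downstream of a multiple cloning site, for which the depositor supplies a separate table of restriction sites. Because gfp has no promoter of its own, green fluorescence should appear only when a DNA fragment with promoter activity is cloned into the polylinker in the correct orientation, producing a transcriptional fusion. Fluorescence then serves as a readout of promoter strength and regulation, measurable in living cells without added substrate. The record gives an insert size of 6807 bp, far larger than a gfp coding sequence alone, so this figure probably reflects the whole construct rather than the reporter cassette, although the record does not clarify the point. The specific gfp variant is likewise not stated.

The associated publication describes the plasmid as part of a set of improved gfp and inaZ broad-host-range promoter-probe vectors. This is consistent with its use for identifying and characterising promoters, and for monitoring gene expression, in diverse bacteria where narrow-host-range E. coli vectors would not replicate.
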