Addgene plasmid #37812: pPROBE-AT
Depositing lab: Steven Lindow. Depositing organization: University of California, Berkeley. Publication: Improved gfp and inaZ broad-host-range promoter-probe vectors. Miller WG, Leveau JH, Lindow SE. Mol Plant Microbe Interact. 2000 Nov;13(11):1243-50. 10.1094/MPMI.2000.13.11.1243 PubMed 11059491.
Backbone
  Vector backbone: pBBR1
Growth in bacteria
  Bacterial resistance: Ampicillin, 100 μg/mL
  Growth temperature: 37°C
  Growth strain: DH5alpha
  Copy number: Unknown
Gene/Insert
  Gene/Insert name: Promotorless gfp reporter gene
  Species: bacteria
  Insert size (bp): 6807
Terms and licenses: Academic/Nonprofit Terms; Industry Terms: Not Available to Industry
Depositor comments: Please refer to the attached table for a complete list of restriction sites in the MCS.
How to cite: pPROBE-AT was a gift from Steven Lindow (Addgene plasmid # 37812 ; http://n2t.net/addgene:37812 ; RRID:Addgene_37812)
